>Addgene plasmid #79907 | AAV-CAG-DIO-APEX2NES | addgene full sequence | sequence record 455990 | Addgene NGS Result
TTGAGATCCTTTTTTTCTGCGCGTAATCTGCTGCTTGCAAACAAAAAAACCACCGCTACCAGCGGTGGTT
TGTTTGCCGGATCAAGAGCTACCAACTCTTTTTCCGAAGGTAACTGGCTTCAGCAGAGCGCAGATACCAA
ATACTGTTCTTCTAGTGTAGCCGTAGTTAGGCCACCACTTCAAGAACTCTGTAGCACCGCCTACATACCT
CGCTCTGCTAATCCTGTTACCAGTGGCTGCTGCCAGTGGCGATAAGTCGTGTCTTACCGGGTTGGACTCA
AGACGATAGTTACCGGATAAGGCGCAGCGGTCGGGCTGAACGGGGGGTTCGTGCACACAGCCCAGCTTGG
AGCGAACGACCTACACCGAACTGAGATACCTACAGCGTGAGCTATGAGAAAGCGCCACGCTTCCCGAAGG
GAGAAAGGCGGACAGGTATCCGGTAAGCGGCAGGGTCGGAACAGGAGAGCGCACGAGGGAGCTTCCAGGG
GGAAACGCCTGGTATCTTTATAGTCCTGTCGGGTTTCGCCACCTCTGACTTGAGCGTCGATTTTTGTGAT
GCTCGTCAGGGGGGCGGAGCCTATGGAAAAACGCCAGCAACGCGGCCTTTTTACGGTTCCTGGCCTTTTG
CTGGCCTTTTGCTCACATGTCCTGCAGGCAGCTGCGCGCTCGCTCGCTCACTGAGGCCGCCCGGGCGTCG
GGCGACCTTTGGTCGCCCGGCCTCAGTGAGCGAGCGAGCGCGCAGAGAGGGAGTGGCCAACTCCATCACT
AGGGGTTCCTGCGGCCGCACGCTCGACATTGATTATTGACTAGTTATTAATAGTAATCAATTACGGGGTC
ATTAGTTCATAGCCCATATATGGAGTTCCGCGTTACATAACTTACGGTAAATGGCCCGCCTGGCTGACCG
CCCAACGACCCCCGCCCATTGACGTCAATAATGACGTATGTTCCCATAGTAACGCCAATAGGGACTTTCC
ATTGACGTCAATGGGTGGAGTATTTACGGTAAACTGCCCACTTGGCAGTACATCAAGTGTATCATATGCC
AAGTACGCCCCCTATTGACGTCAATGACGGTAAATGGCCCGCCTGGCATTATGCCCAGTACATGACCTTA
TGGGACTTTCCTACTTGGCAGTACATCTACGTATTAGTCATCGCTATTACCATGGTCGAGGTGAGCCCCA
CGTTCTGCTTCACTCTCCCCATCTCCCCCCCCTCCCCACCCCCAATTTTGTATTTATTTATTTTTTAATT
ATTTTGTGCAGCGATGGGGGCGGGGGGGGGGGGGGGGCGCGCGCCGGGGGGGGGGGGGGGGGGGGGGGGG
GGGGGGGGGGSGRGGSGGRGAGGKGCGGCGGCAGCCAATCAGAGCGGCGCGCTCCGAAAGTTTCCTTTTA
TGGCGAGGCGGCGGCGGCGGCGGCCCTATAAAAAGCGAAGCGCGCGGCGGGCGGGAGTCGCTGCGCGCTG
CCTTCGCCCCGTGCCCCGCTCCGCCGCCGCCTCGCGCCGCCCGCCCCGGCTCTGACTGACCGCGTTACTC
CCACAGGTGAGCGGGCGGGACGGCCCTTCTCCTCCGGGCTGTAATTAGCGCTTGGTTTAATGACGGCTTG
TTTCTTTTCTGTGGCTGCGTGAAAGCCTTGAGGGGCTCCGGGAGGGCCCTTTGTGCGGGGGGAGCGGCTC
GGGGGGTGCGTGCGTGTGTGTGTGCGTGGGGAGCGCCGCGTGCGGCTCCGCGCTGCCCGGCGGCTGTGAG
CGCTGCGGGCGCGGCGCGGGGCTTTGTGCGCTCCGCAGTGTGCGCGAGGGGAGCGCGGCCGGGGGCGGTG
CCCCGCGGTGCGGGGGGGGCTGCGAGGGGAACAAAGGCTGCGTGCGGGGTGTGTGCGTGGGGGGGTGAGC
AGGGGGTGTGGGCGCGTCGGTCGGGCTGCAACCCCCCCTGCACCCCCCTCCCCGAGTTGCTGAGCACGGC
CCGGCTTCGGGTGCGGGGCTCCGTACGGGGCGTGGCGCGGGGCTCGCCGTGCCGGGCGGGGGGTGGCGGC
AGGTGGGGGTGCCGGGCGGGGCGGGGCCGCCKCGGGCCGGGGRGGGCTCGGGGGRGGGGCGCGGCGGCCC
CCGGAGCGCCGGCGGCTGTCGAGGCGCGGCGAGCCGCAGCCATTGCCTTTTATGGTAATCGTGCGAGAGG
GCGCAGGGACTTCCTTTGTCCCAAATCTGTGCGGAGCCGAAATCTGGGAGGCGCCGCCGCACCCCCTCTA
GCGGGCGCGGGGCGAAGCGGTGCGGCGCCGGCAGGAAGGAAATGGGCGGGGAGGGCCTTCGTGCGTCGCC
GCGCCGCCGTCCCCTTCTCCCTCTCCAGCCTCGGGGCTGTCCGCGGGGGGACGGCTGCCTTCGGGGGGGA
CGGGGCAGGGCGGGGTTCGGCTTCTGGCGTGTGACCGGCGGCTCTAGAGCCTCTGCTAACCATGTTCATG
CCTTCTTCTTTTTCCTACAGCTCCTGGGCAACGTGCTGGTTATTGTGCTGTCTCATCATTTTGGCAAAGA
ATTCGGATCCTCTAGAGTCGACTCCGGAATAACTTCGTATAGGATACTTTATACGAAGTTATGCAGAATG
GTAGCTGGATTGTAGCTGCTATTAGCAATATGAAACCTCTTAATAACTTCGTATAGCATACATTATACGA
AGTTATGGCGCGCCCTAGTCCAGGGTCAGGCGCTCCAGGGGTGGCAGCTGCAGGGCGTCGGCAAATCCCA
GTTCTGACAGCTTCTGATGTGCTTCTGCGTAATCTGCGAAAAAAGCATCCTCGTCGGCTGCATACTTATC
GACCAGAGGTCTGAACACGGGATCGGACAGCAGGGCTTTGTCGCTGGGCAGCTGCAGCAGCCCTTCCTTC
TCTCCACTCAGCAGTTCAGTAAAGTAAGAATTGTCGAAAATCAGGGGGTTGCTTGTCCAGGGTCCCTCGA
AGCCTGACCTTTCCTTATGAGCGGCGCCAATGGTGTGCCCTCCAGACAGTGCGACGATATCCTGGTCAGT
CAGGCCCATAGCTTTCCCAAACACATCTCGCAGATGGTCGGAGCCCTTTGTCGGATCTGGCAGGCGCCCC
TCTGGAGGTGGTTCTGGTTTGTCCTCCCGTCCTGGGTGGAAAGGCACCTTGGGGCCCCCAGTGACCTCCA
CAGCGACCACTCCTGCCAGCTGATAAAAATCGGCGTAGGACAGAATTGGGAACTCTGCTTTCAGAGGTTC
CAGCAGCCGCACGGCGATGTCCAGCCCATTGTTGGCACTATGTGCCAGTTCAGCAGGGTGCTTGATTGTT
CCAAAGGGTCCGCCTGTTTTGGTTCCCTTGTCAAAGGTGCCTGCGCTGTGGAAAGCCAGTCTCAGCATCA
GAGGTGCGCACCTCTTTTCTGCGATAAACCCTCTCAGCTTCTTCTTGGCTTTCTCCACGGCATCCTGGTA
GTCTGCGGACACTGTTGGGTATGATTTCCCACCGGTGGTGCTGTCCAGGCCCAGCAGGGGGTTGGGGATG
GGCTTGCCCATGGTGGCGGCTAGCATAACTTCGTATAAAGTATCCTATACGAAGTTATTTGCCTTAACCC
AGAAATTATCACTGTTATTCTTTAGAATGGTGCAAAGAATAACTTCGTATAATGTATGCTATACGAAGTT
ATGAATTCGATATCAAGCTTATCGATAATCAACCTCTGGATTACAAAATTTGTGAAAGATTGACTGGTAT
TCTTAACTATGTTGCTCCTTTTACGCTATGTGGATACGCTGCTTTAATGCCTTTGTATCATGCTATTGCT
TCCCGTATGGCTTTCATTTTCTCCTCCTTGTATAAATCCTGGTTGCTGTCTCTTTATGAGGAGTTGTGGC
CCGTTGTCAGGCAACGTGGCGTGGTGTGCACTGTGTTTGCTGACGCAACCCCCACTGGTTGGGGCATTGC
CACCACCTGTCAGCTCCTTTCCGGGACTTTCGCTTTCCCCCTCCCTATTGCCACGGCGGAACTCATCGCC
GCCTGCCTTGCCCGCTGCTGGACAGGGGCTCGGCTGTTGGGCACTGACAATTCCGTGGTGTTGTCGGGGA
AATCATCGTCCTTTCCTTGGCTGCTCGCCTATGTTGCCACCTGGATTCTGCGCGGGACGTCCTTCTGCTA
CGTCCCTTCGGCCCTCAATCCAGCGGACCTTCCTTCCCGCGGCCTGCTGCCGGCTCTGCGGCCTCTTCCG
CGTCTTCGCCTTCGCCCTCAGACGAGTCGGATCTCCCTTTGGGCCGCCTCCCCGCATCGATACCGAGCGC
TGCTCGAGAGATCTACGGGTGGCATCCCTGTGACCCCTCCCCAGTGCCTCTCCTGGCCCTGGAAGTTGCC
ACTCCAGTGCCCACCAGCCTTGTCCTAATAAAATTAAGTTGCATCATTTTGTCTGACTAGGTGTCCTTCT
ATAATATTATGGGGTGGAGGGGGGTGGTATGGAGCAAGGGGCAAGTTGGGAAGACAACCTGTAGGGCCTG
CGGGGTCTATTGGGAACCAAGCTGGAGTGCAGTGGCACAATCTTGGCTCACTGCAATCTCCGCCTCCTGG
GTTCAAGCGATTCTCCTGCCTCAGCCTCCCGAGTTGTTGGGATTCCAGGCATGCATGACCAGGCTCAGCT
AATTTTTGTTTTTTTGGTAGAGACGGGGTTTCACCATATTGGCCAGGCTGGTCTCCAACTCCTAATCTCA
GGTGATCTACCCACCTTGGCCTCCCAAATTGCTGGGATTACAGGCGTGAACCACTGCTCCCTTCCCTGTC
CTTCTGATTTTGTAGGTAACCACGTGCGGACCGAGCGGCCGCAGGAACCCCTAGTGATGGAGTTGGCCAC
TCCCTCTCTGCGCGCTCGCTCGCTCACTGAGGCCGGGCGACCAAAGGTCGCCCGACGCCCGGGCTTTGCC
CGGGCGGCCTCAGTGAGCGAGCGAGCGCGCAGCTGCCTGCAGGGGCGCCTGATGCGGTATTTTCTCCTTA
CGCATCTGTGCGGTATTTCACACCGCATA
[95 nt withheld, positions 5000-5094]
T
[46 nt withheld, positions 5096-5141]
C
[141 nt withheld, positions 5143-5283]
CCTTTGACGTTGGAGTCCACGTTCTTT
[37 nt withheld, positions 5311-5347]
ACTCTATCTCGGGCTATTCTTTTGATTTATAAGGGATTTTGCCGATTTCGGTCTATTGGTTAAAAAATGA
GCTGATTTAACAAAAATTTAACGCGAATTTTAACAAAATATTAACGTTTACAATTTTATGGTGCACTCTC
AGTACAATCTGCTCTGATGCCGCATAGTTAAGCCAGCCCCGACACCCGCCAACACCCGCTGACGCGCCCT
GACGGGCTTGTCTGCTCCCGGCATCCGCTTACAGACAAGCTGTGACCGTCTCCGGGAGCTGCATGTGTCA
GAGGTTTTCACCGTCATCACCGAAACGCGCGAGACGAAAGGGCCTCGTGATACGCCTATTTTTATAGGTT
AATGTCATGATAATAATGGTTTCTTAGACGTCAGGTGGCACTTTTCGGGGAAATGTGCGCGGAACCCCTA
TTTGTTTATTTTTCTAAATACATTCAAATATGTATCCGCTCATGAGACAATAACCCTGATAAATGCTTCA
ATAATATTGAAAAAGGAAGAGTATGAGTATTCAACATTTCCGTGTCGCCCTTATTCCCTTTTTTGCGGCA
TTTTGCCTTCCTGTTTTTGCTCACCCAGAAACGCTGGTGAAAGTAAAAGATGCTGAAGATCAGTTGGGTG
CACGAGTGGGTTACATCGAACTGGATCTCAACAGCGGTAAGATCCTTGAGAGTTTTCGCCCCGAAGAACG
TTTTCCAATGATGAGCACTTTTAAAGTTCTGCTATGTGGCGCGGTATTATCCCGTATTGACGCCGGGCAA
GAGCAACTCGGTCGCCGCATACACTATTCTCAGAATGACTTGGTTGAGTACTCACCAGTCACAGAAAAGC
ATCTTACGGATGGCATGACAGTAAGAGAATTATGCAGTGCTGCCATAACCATGAGTGATAACACTGCGGC
CAACTTACTTCTGACAACGATCGGAGGACCGAAGGAGCTAACCGCTTTTTTGCACAACATGGGGGATCAT
GTAACTCGCCTTGATCGTTGGGAACCGGAGCTGAATGAAGCCATACCAAACGACGAGCGTGACACCACGA
TGCCTGTAGCAATGGCAACAACGTTGCGCAAACTATTAACTGGCGAACTACTTACTCTAGCTTCCCGGCA
ACAATTAATAGACTGGATGGAGGCGGATAAAGTTGCAGGACCACTTCTGCGCTCGGCCCTTCCGGCTGGC
TGGTTTATTGCTGATAAATCTGGAGCCGGTGAGCGTGGGTCTCGCGGTATCATTGCAGCACTGGGGCCAG
ATGGTAAGCCCTCCCGTATCGTAGTTATCTACACGACGGGGAGTCAGGCAACTATGGATGAACGAAATAG
ACAGATCGCTGAGATAGGTGCCTCACTGATTAAGCATTGGTAACTGTCAGACCAAGTTTACTCATATATA
CTTTAGATTGATTTAAAACTTCATTTTTAATTTAAAAGGATCTAGGTGAAGATCCTTTTTGATAATCTCA
TGACCAAAATCCCTTAACGTGAGTTTTCGTTCCACTGAGCGTCAGACCCCGTAGAAAAGATCAAAGGATC
TTC
Features (pLannotate 1.2.2; 26 found; start..end, strand, type, name):
      1..589     +  rep_origin     ori: high-copy-number ColE1/pMB1/pBR322/pUC origin of replication
    662..689     +  repeat_region  AAV2 ITR (fragment): inverted terminal repeat of adeno-associated virus serotype 2 inverted
    718..745     +  repeat_region  AAV2 ITR (fragment): inverted terminal repeat of adeno-associated virus serotype 2 inverted
    795..1174    +  enhancer       CMV enhancer: human cytomegalovirus immediate early enhancer
   1176..1453    +  promoter       chicken β-actin promoter: No description available
   1454..2470    +  intron         chimeric intron: chimera between introns from chicken β-actin and rabbit β-globin
   2468..2524    +  CDS            HBB (fragment): HBB_LEPEU - Experimental evidence at protein level: Swiss-Prot protein existence level 1. Involved in oxygen transport from the lung to the various peripheral tissues. From Lepus europaeus (European hare).
   2525..2542    +  misc_feature   MCS (fragment): pUC18/19 multiple cloning site
   2549..2582    +  protein_bind   lox2272: Cre-mediated recombination occurs in the 8-bp core sequence (GGATACTT). lox2272 sites are compatible with each other, but incompatible with loxP or loxN sites (Lee and Saito, 1988). Cre recombinase
   2583..2632    -  intron         β-globin intron (fragment): internally truncated intron from human β-globin
   2633..2666    +  protein_bind   loxP: Cre-mediated recombination occurs in the 8-bp core sequence (GCATACAT). Cre recombinase
   2681..2707    -  CDS            NES: nuclear export signal from the HIV Rev protein (Fischer et al., 1995)
   2714..3460    -  CDS            APX1: APX1_PEA - Also known as APPX1. Experimental evidence at protein level: Swiss-Prot protein existence level 1. Plays a key role in hydrogen peroxide removal. From Pisum sativum (Garden pea).
   3525..3558    -  protein_bind   lox2272: Cre-mediated recombination occurs in the 8-bp core sequence (GGATACTT). lox2272 sites are compatible with each other, but incompatible with loxP or loxN sites (Lee and Saito, 1988). Cre recombinase
   3559..3608    -  intron         β-globin intron (fragment): internally truncated intron from human β-globin
   3609..3642    -  protein_bind   loxP: Cre-mediated recombination occurs in the 8-bp core sequence (GCATACAT). Cre recombinase
   3643..3667    +  misc_feature   MCS (fragment): pBluescript multiple cloning site
   3667..4255    +  misc_feature   WPRE: woodchuck hepatitis virus posttranscriptional regulatory element
   4287..4763    +  polyA_signal   hGH poly(A) signal: human growth hormone polyadenylation signal
   4803..4943    +  repeat_region  AAV2 ITR: inverted terminal repeat of adeno-associated virus serotype 2 inverted
   4948..4999    -  misc_feature   bom (fragment): basis of mobility region from pBR322
   5018..5473    +  rep_origin     f1 ori (sequence partly withheld): f1 bacteriophage origin of replication; arrow indicates direction of (+) strand synthesis
   5474..5523    -  misc_feature   bom (fragment): basis of mobility region from pBR322
   5625..5660    -  CDS            rop (fragment): Rop protein, which maintains plasmids at low copy number; rop
   5755..5859    +  promoter       AmpR promoter: bla
   5860..6720    +  CDS            AmpR: β-lactamase; bla; confers resistance to ampicillin, carbenicillin, and related antibiotics
