>Addgene plasmid #79907 | AAV-CAG-DIO-APEX2NES | analyzer sequence | sequence record 149902
CCTGCAGGCAGCTGCGCGCTCGCTCGCTCACTGAGGCCGCCCGGGCAAAGCCCGGGCGTCGGGCGACCTT
TGGTCGCCCGGCCTCAGTGAGCGAGCGAGCGCGCAGAGAGGGAGTGGCCAACTCCATCACTAGGGGTTCC
TGCGGCCGCACGCTCGACATTGATTATTGACTAGTTATTAATAGTAATCAATTACGGGGTCATTAGTTCA
TAGCCCATATATGGAGTTCCGCGTTACATAACTTACGGTAAATGGCCCGCCTGGCTGACCGCCCAACGAC
CCCCGCCCATTGACGTCAATAATGACGTATGTTCCCATAGTAACGCCAATAGGGACTTTCCATTGACGTC
AATGGGTGGAGTATTTACGGTAAACTGCCCACTTGGCAGTACATCAAGTGTATCATATGCCAAGTACGCC
CCCTATTGACGTCAATGACGGTAAATGGCCCGCCTGGCATTATGCCCAGTACATGACCTTATGGGACTTT
CCTACTTGGCAGTACATCTACGTATTAGTCATCGCTATTACCATGGTCGAGGTGAGCCCCACGTTCTGCT
TCACTCTCCCCATCTCCCCCCCCTCCCCACCCCCAATTTTGTATTTATTTATTTTTTAATTATTTTGTGC
AGCGATGGGGGCGGGGGGGGGGGGGGGGCGCGCGCCAGGCGGGGCGGGGCGGGGCGAGGGGCGGGGCGGG
GCGAGGCGGAGAGGTGCGGCGGCAGCCAATCAGAGCGGCGCGCTCCGAAAGTTTCCTTTTATGGCGAGGC
GGCGGCGGCGGCGGCCCTATAAAAAGCGAAGCGCGCGGCGGGCGGGGAGTCGCTGCGACGCTGCCTTCGC
CCCGTGCCCCGCTCCGCCGCCGCCTCGCGCCGCCCGCCCCGGCTCTGACTGACCGCGTTACTCCCACAGG
TGAGCGGGCGGGACGGCCCTTCTCCTCCGGGCTGTAATTAGCGCTTGGTTTAATGACGGCTTGTTTCTTT
TCTGTGGCTGCGTGAAAGCCTTGAGGGGCTCCGGGAGGGCCCTTTGTGCGGGGGGAGCGGCTCGGGGGGT
GCGTGCGTGTGTGTGTGCGTGGGGAGCGCCGCGTGCGGCTCCGCGCTGCCCGGCGGCTGTGAGCGCTGCG
GGCGCGGCGCGGGGCTTTGTGCGCTCCGCAGTGTGCGCGAGGGGAGCGCGGCCGGGGGCGGTGCCCCGCG
GTGCGGGGGGGGCTGCGAGGGGAACAAAGGCTGCGTGCGGGGTGTGTGCGTGGGGGGGTGAGCAGGGGGT
GTGGGCGCGTCGGTCGGGCTGCAACCCCCCCTGCACCCCCCTCCCCGAGTTGCTGAGCACGGCCCGGCTT
CGGGTGCGGGGCTCCGTACGGGGCGTGGCGCGGGGCTCGCCGTGCCGGGCGGGGGGTGGCGGCAGGTGGG
GGTGCCGGGCGGGGCGGGGCCGCCTCGGGCCGGGGAGGGCTCGGGGGAGGGGCGCGGCGGCCCCCGGAGC
GCCGGCGGCTGTCGAGGCGCGGCGAGCCGCAGCCATTGCCTTTTATGGTAATCGTGCGAGAGGGCGCAGG
GACTTCCTTTGTCCCAAATCTGTGCGGAGCCGAAATCTGGGAGGCGCCGCCGCACCCCCTCTAGCGGGCG
CGGGGCGAAGCGGTGCGGCGCCGGCAGGAAGGAAATGGGCGGGGAGGGCCTTCGTGCGTCGCCGCGCCGC
CGTCCCCTTCTCCCTCTCCAGCCTCGGGGCTGTCCGCGGGGGGACGGCTGCCTTCGGGGGGGACGGGGCA
GGGCGGGGTTCGGCTTCTGGCGTGTGACCGGCGGCTCTAGAGCCTCTGCTAACCATGTTCATGCCTTCTT
CTTTTTCCTACAGCTCCTGGGCAACGTGCTGGTTATTGTGCTGTCTCATCATTTTGGCAAAGAATTCGGA
TCCTCTAGAGTCGACTCCGGAATAACTTCGTATAGGATACTTTATACGAAGTTATGCAGAATGGTAGCTG
GATTGTAGCTGCTATTAGCAATATGAAACCTCTTAATAACTTCGTATAGCATACATTATACGAAGTTATG
GCGCGCCCTAGTCCAGGGTCAGGCGCTCCAGGGGTGGCAGCTGCAGGGCGTCGGCAAATCCCAGTTCTGA
CAGCTTCTGATGTGCTTCTGCGTAATCTGCGAAAAAAGCATCCTCGTCGGCTGCATACTTATCGACCAGA
GGTCTGAACACGGGATCGGACAGCAGGGCTTTGTCGCTGGGCAGCTGCAGCAGCCCTTCCTTCTCTCCAC
TCAGCAGTTCAGTAAAGTAAGAATTGTCGAAAATCAGGGGGTTGCTTGTCCAGGGTCCCTCGAAGCCTGA
CCTTTCCTTATGAGCGGCGCCAATGGTGTGCCCTCCAGACAGTGCGACGATATCCTGGTCAGTCAGGCCC
ATAGCTTTCCCAAACACATCTCGCAGATGGTCGGAGCCCTTTGTCGGATCTGGCAGGCGCCCCTCTGGAG
GTGGTTCTGGTTTGTCCTCCCGTCCTGGGTGGAAAGGCACCTTGGGGCCCCCAGTGACCTCCACAGCGAC
CACTCCTGCCAGCTGATAAAAATCGGCGTAGGACAGAATTGGGAACTCTGCTTTCAGAGGTTCCAGCAGC
CGCACGGCGATGTCCAGCCCATTGTTGGCACTATGTGCCAGTTCAGCAGGGTGCTTGATTGTTCCAAAGG
GTCCGCCTGTTTTGGTTCCCTTGTCAAAGGTGCCTGCGCTGTGGAAAGCCAGTCTCAGCATCAGAGGTGC
GCACCTCTTTTCTGCGATAAACCCTCTCAGCTTCTTCTTGGCTTTCTCCACGGCATCCTGGTAGTCTGCG
GACACTGTTGGGTATGATTTCCCACCGGTGGTGCTGTCCAGGCCCAGCAGGGGGTTGGGGATGGGCTTGC
CCATGGTGGCGGCTAGCATAACTTCGTATAAAGTATCCTATACGAAGTTATTTGCCTTAACCCAGAAATT
ATCACTGTTATTCTTTAGAATGGTGCAAAGAATAACTTCGTATAATGTATGCTATACGAAGTTATGAATT
CGATATCAAGCTTATCGATAATCAACCTCTGGATTACAAAATTTGTGAAAGATTGACTGGTATTCTTAAC
TATGTTGCTCCTTTTACGCTATGTGGATACGCTGCTTTAATGCCTTTGTATCATGCTATTGCTTCCCGTA
TGGCTTTCATTTTCTCCTCCTTGTATAAATCCTGGTTGCTGTCTCTTTATGAGGAGTTGTGGCCCGTTGT
CAGGCAACGTGGCGTGGTGTGCACTGTGTTTGCTGACGCAACCCCCACTGGTTGGGGCATTGCCACCACC
TGTCAGCTCCTTTCCGGGACTTTCGCTTTCCCCCTCCCTATTGCCACGGCGGAACTCATCGCCGCCTGCC
TTGCCCGCTGCTGGACAGGGGCTCGGCTGTTGGGCACTGACAATTCCGTGGTGTTGTCGGGGAAATCATC
GTCCTTTCCTTGGCTGCTCGCCTATGTTGCCACCTGGATTCTGCGCGGGACGTCCTTCTGCTACGTCCCT
TCGGCCCTCAATCCAGCGGACCTTCCTTCCCGCGGCCTGCTGCCGGCTCTGCGGCCTCTTCCGCGTCTTC
GCCTTCGCCCTCAGACGAGTCGGATCTCCCTTTGGGCCGCCTCCCCGCATCGATACCGAGCGCTGCTCGA
GAGATCTACGGGTGGCATCCCTGTGACCCCTCCCCAGTGCCTCTCCTGGCCCTGGAAGTTGCCACTCCAG
TGCCCACCAGCCTTGTCCTAATAAAATTAAGTTGCATCATTTTGTCTGACTAGGTGTCCTTCTATAATAT
TATGGGGTGGAGGGGGGTGGTATGGAGCAAGGGGCAAGTTGGGAAGACAACCTGTAGGGCCTGCGGGGTC
TATTGGGAACCAAGCTGGAGTGCAGTGGCACAATCTTGGCTCACTGCAATCTCCGCCTCCTGGGTTCAAG
CGATTCTCCTGCCTCAGCCTCCCGAGTTGTTGGGATTCCAGGCATGCATGACCAGGCTCAGCTAATTTTT
GTTTTTTTGGTAGAGACGGGGTTTCACCATATTGGCCAGGCTGGTCTCCAACTCCTAATCTCAGGTGATC
TACCCACCTTGGCCTCCCAAATTGCTGGGATTACAGGCGTGAACCACTGCTCCCTTCCCTGTCCTTCTGA
TTTTGTAGGTAACCACGTGCGGACCGAGCGGCCGCAGGAACCCCTAGTGATGGAGTTGGCCACTCCCTCT
CTGCGCGCTCGCTCGCTCACTGAGGCCGGGCGACCAAAGGTCGCCCGACGCCCGGGCTTTGCCCGGGCGG
CCTCAGTGAGCGAGCGAGCGCGCAGCTGCCTGCAGGGGCGCCTGATGCGGTATTTTCTCCTTACGCATCT
GTGCGGTATTTCACACCGCATA
[142 nt withheld, positions 4363-4504]
C
[141 nt withheld, positions 4506-4646]
CCTTTGACGTTGGAGTCCACGTTCTTT
[37 nt withheld, positions 4674-4710]
ACCCTATCTCGGGCTATTCTTTTGATTTATAAGGGATTTTGCCGATTTCGGCCTATTGGTTAAAAAATGA
GCTGATTTAACAAAAATTTAACGCGAATTTTAACAAAATATTAACGTTTACAATTTTATGGTGCACTCTC
AGTACAATCTGCTCTGATGCCGCATAGTTAAGCCAGCCCCGACACCCGCCAACACCCGCTGACGCGCCCT
GACGGGCTTGTCTGCTCCCGGCATCCGCTTACAGACAAGCTGTGACCGTCTCCGGGAGCTGCATGTGTCA
GAGGTTTTCACCGTCATCACCGAAACGCGCGAGACGAAAGGGCCTCGTGATACGCCTATTTTTATAGGTT
AATGTCATGATAATAATGGTTTCTTAGACGTCAGGTGGCACTTTTCGGGGAAATGTGCGCGGAACCCCTA
TTTGTTTATTTTTCTAAATACATTCAAATATGTATCCGCTCATGAGACAATAACCCTGATAAATGCTTCA
ATAATATTGAAAAAGGAAGAGTATGAGTATTCAACATTTCCGTGTCGCCCTTATTCCCTTTTTTGCGGCA
TTTTGCCTTCCTGTTTTTGCTCACCCAGAAACGCTGGTGAAAGTAAAAGATGCTGAAGATCAGTTGGGTG
CACGAGTGGGTTACATCGAACTGGATCTCAACAGCGGTAAGATCCTTGAGAGTTTTCGCCCCGAAGAACG
TTTTCCAATGATGAGCACTTTTAAAGTTCTGCTATGTGGCGCGGTATTATCCCGTATTGACGCCGGGCAA
GAGCAACTCGGTCGCCGCATACACTATTCTCAGAATGACTTGGTTGAGTACTCACCAGTCACAGAAAAGC
ATCTTACGGATGGCATGACAGTAAGAGAATTATGCAGTGCTGCCATAACCATGAGTGATAACACTGCGGC
CAACTTACTTCTGACAACGATCGGAGGACCGAAGGAGCTAACCGCTTTTTTGCACAACATGGGGGATCAT
GTAACTCGCCTTGATCGTTGGGAACCGGAGCTGAATGAAGCCATACCAAACGACGAGCGTGACACCACGA
TGCCTGTAGCAATGGCAACAACGTTGCGCAAACTATTAACTGGCGAACTACTTACTCTAGCTTCCCGGCA
ACAATTAATAGACTGGATGGAGGCGGATAAAGTTGCAGGACCACTTCTGCGCTCGGCCCTTCCGGCTGGC
TGGTTTATTGCTGATAAATCTGGAGCCGGTGAGCGTGGGTCTCGCGGTATCATTGCAGCACTGGGGCCAG
ATGGTAAGCCCTCCCGTATCGTAGTTATCTACACGACGGGGAGTCAGGCAACTATGGATGAACGAAATAG
ACAGATCGCTGAGATAGGTGCCTCACTGATTAAGCATTGGTAACTGTCAGACCAAGTTTACTCATATATA
CTTTAGATTGATTTAAAACTTCATTTTTAATTTAAAAGGATCTAGGTGAAGATCCTTTTTGATAATCTCA
TGACCAAAATCCCTTAACGTGAGTTTTCGTTCCACTGAGCGTCAGACCCCGTAGAAAAGATCAAAGGATC
TTCTTGAGATCCTTTTTTTCTGCGCGTAATCTGCTGCTTGCAAACAAAAAAACCACCGCTACCAGCGGTG
GTTTGTTTGCCGGATCAAGAGCTACCAACTCTTTTTCCGAAGGTAACTGGCTTCAGCAGAGCGCAGATAC
CAAATACTGTCCTTCTAGTGTAGCCGTAGTTAGGCCACCACTTCAAGAACTCTGTAGCACCGCCTACATA
CCTCGCTCTGCTAATCCTGTTACCAGTGGCTGCTGCCAGTGGCGATAAGTCGTGTCTTACCGGGTTGGAC
TCAAGACGATAGTTACCGGATAAGGCGCAGCGGTCGGGCTGAACGGGGGGTTCGTGCACACAGCCCAGCT
TGGAGCGAACGACCTACACCGAACTGAGATACCTACAGCGTGAGCTATGAGAAAGCGCCACGCTTCCCGA
AGGGAGAAAGGCGGACAGGTATCCGGTAAGCGGCAGGGTCGGAACAGGAGAGCGCACGAGGGAGCTTCCA
GGGGGAAACGCCTGGTATCTTTATAGTCCTGTCGGGTTTCGCCACCTCTGACTTGAGCGTCGATTTTTGT
GATGCTCGTCAGGGGGGCGGAGCCTATGGAAAAACGCCAGCAACGCGGCCTTTTTACGGTTCCTGGCCTT
TTGCTGGCCTTTTGCTCACATGT
Features (pLannotate 1.2.2; 25 found; start..end, strand, type, name):
      1..141     -  repeat_region  AAV2 ITR: inverted terminal repeat of adeno-associated virus serotype 2 inverted
    156..535     +  enhancer       CMV enhancer: human cytomegalovirus immediate early enhancer
    537..814     +  promoter       chicken β-actin promoter: No description available
    816..1833    +  intron         chimeric intron: chimera between introns from chicken β-actin and rabbit β-globin
   1831..1887    +  CDS            HBB (fragment): HBB_LEPEU - Experimental evidence at protein level: Swiss-Prot protein existence level 1. Involved in oxygen transport from the lung to the various peripheral tissues. From Lepus europaeus (European hare).
   1888..1905    +  misc_feature   MCS (fragment): pUC18/19 multiple cloning site
   1912..1945    +  protein_bind   lox2272: Cre-mediated recombination occurs in the 8-bp core sequence (GGATACTT). lox2272 sites are compatible with each other, but incompatible with loxP or loxN sites (Lee and Saito, 1988). Cre recombinase
   1946..1995    -  intron         β-globin intron (fragment): internally truncated intron from human β-globin
   1996..2029    +  protein_bind   loxP: Cre-mediated recombination occurs in the 8-bp core sequence (GCATACAT). Cre recombinase
   2044..2070    -  CDS            NES: nuclear export signal from the HIV Rev protein (Fischer et al., 1995)
   2077..2823    -  CDS            APX1: APX1_PEA - Also known as APPX1. Experimental evidence at protein level: Swiss-Prot protein existence level 1. Plays a key role in hydrogen peroxide removal. From Pisum sativum (Garden pea).
   2888..2921    -  protein_bind   lox2272: Cre-mediated recombination occurs in the 8-bp core sequence (GGATACTT). lox2272 sites are compatible with each other, but incompatible with loxP or loxN sites (Lee and Saito, 1988). Cre recombinase
   2922..2971    -  intron         β-globin intron (fragment): internally truncated intron from human β-globin
   2972..3005    -  protein_bind   loxP: Cre-mediated recombination occurs in the 8-bp core sequence (GCATACAT). Cre recombinase
   3006..3030    +  misc_feature   MCS (fragment): pBluescript multiple cloning site
   3030..3618    +  misc_feature   WPRE: woodchuck hepatitis virus posttranscriptional regulatory element
   3650..4126    +  polyA_signal   hGH poly(A) signal: human growth hormone polyadenylation signal
   4166..4306    +  repeat_region  AAV2 ITR: inverted terminal repeat of adeno-associated virus serotype 2 inverted
   4311..4362    -  misc_feature   bom (fragment): basis of mobility region from pBR322
   4381..4761    +  rep_origin     M13 ori (sequence partly withheld): M13 bacteriophage origin of replication; arrow indicates direction of (+) strand synthesis
   4837..4886    -  misc_feature   bom (fragment): basis of mobility region from pBR322
   4988..5023    -  CDS            rop (fragment): Rop protein, which maintains plasmids at low copy number; rop
   5118..5222    +  promoter       AmpR promoter: bla
   5223..6083    +  CDS            AmpR: β-lactamase; bla; confers resistance to ampicillin, carbenicillin, and related antibiotics
   6254..6842    +  rep_origin     ori: high-copy-number ColE1/pMB1/pBR322/pUC origin of replication
