[The description below was written by a language model from this plasmid's Addgene catalogue record and pLannotate feature annotations shown in this document.]
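Description:
AAV-CAG-DIO-APEX2NES is an adeno-associated virus transfer plasmid for Cre-dependent expression of a cytosolic peroxidase reporter in mammalian cells. It is propagated in bacteria through a high-copy ColE1/pUC-type origin and selected with ampicillin (β-lactamase under its own promoter); an f1/M13 phage origin is also present in the backbone. The expression cassette lies between AAV2 inverted terminal repeats, which allow the intervening DNA to be packaged into recombinant AAV particles. In the sequencing-derived record of about 6.9 kb, the upstream ITR is detected only as short fragments, whereas the second, slightly longer record shows both ITRs at full annotated length. This may reflect the difficulty of sequencing these repeats or a partial deletion, and the record does not resolve which.

Transcription is driven by the CAG promoter, made up of the CMV enhancer, chicken β-actin promoter and chimeric β-actin/β-globin intron. It is followed downstream by a WPRE to boost transcript stability and expression, and by a human growth hormone polyadenylation signal. Between these elements sits a double-floxed inverted (DIO/FLEX) cassette. The coding sequence is placed in antisense orientation and flanked by lox2272 and loxP pairs in opposing orientations. Cre recombinase inverts the insert into the sense orientation and then excises one site of each pair, locking it in place so that only Cre-expressing cells produce the protein.

The insert is APEX2, an engineered ascorbate peroxidase (annotated by its similarity to pea APX1), fused to a C-terminal nuclear export signal that keeps it in the cytoplasm. The catalogue lists an N-terminal V5 tag, although this is not annotated in the feature tables. According to the associated publication title, the construct serves to label genetically identified neurons for serial-section electron microscopy.
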