Addgene plasmid #79907: AAV-CAG-DIO-APEX2NES
Purpose: Adeno-associated virus plasmid, Cre-dependent FLEX switch, APEX2NES
Depositing lab: Joshua Sanes. Depositing organization: Harvard University. Publication: Reconstruction of genetically identified neurons imaged by serial-section electron microscopy. Joesch M, Mankus D, Yamagata M, Shahbazi A, Shalek R, Suissa-Peleg A, Meister M, Lichtman JW, Scheirer WJ, Sanes JR. Elife. 2016 Jul 7;5. pii: e15015. doi: 10.7554/eLife.15015. PubMed 27383271.
Backbone
  Vector backbone: AAV
  Vector type: Mammalian Expression, AAV, Cre/Lox
Growth in bacteria
  Bacterial resistance: Ampicillin, 100 μg/mL
  Growth temperature: 30°C
  Growth strain: NEB Stable
  Copy number: High Copy
Gene/Insert
  Gene/Insert name: APEX2NES (alt name: APEX2 nuclear export signal)
  Species: Synthetic
  Tag / fusion protein: V5 (N terminal on insert)
  Cloning method: Unknown
  Sequencing primers: 5′ WPRE-R; 3′ pCAG-F
Resource information
  A portion of this plasmid was derived from a plasmid made by: APEX2NES was from Alice Ting (MIT)
Terms and licenses: Academic/Nonprofit Terms; Industry Terms: Not Available to Industry
How to cite: AAV-CAG-DIO-APEX2NES was a gift from Joshua Sanes (Addgene plasmid # 79907 ; http://n2t.net/addgene:79907 ; RRID:Addgene_79907)
