>Addgene plasmid #79907 | AAV-CAG-DIO-APEX2NES | addgene partial sequence | sequence record 153659 | pCAG-F 5'-GCAACGTGCTGGTTATTGTG-3'
CTCTAGAGTCGACTCCGGAATAACTTCGTATAGGATACTTTATACGAAGTTATGCAGAATGGTAGCTGGA
TTGTAGCTGCTATTAGCAATATGAAACCTCTTAATAACTTCGTATAGCATACATTATACGAAGTTATGGC
GCGCCCTAGTCCAGGGTCAGGCGCTCCAGGGGTGGCAGCTGCAGGGCGTCGGCAAATCCCAGTTCTGACA
GCTTCTGATGTGCTTCTGCGTAATCTGCGAAAAAAGCATCCTCGTCGGCTGCATACTTATCGACCAGAGG
TCTGAACACGGGATCGGACAGCAGGGCTTTGTCGCTGGGCAGCTGCAGCAGCCCTTCCTTCTCTCCACTC
AGCAGTTCAGTAAAGTAAGAATTGTCGAAAATCAGGGGGTTGCTTGTCCAGGGTCCCTCGAAGCCTGACC
TTTCCTTATGAGCGGCGCCAATGGTGTGCCCTCCAGACAGTGCGACGATATCCTGGTCAGTCAGGCCCAT
AGCTTTCCCAAACACATCTCGCAGATGGTCGGAGCCCTTTGTCGGATCTGGCAGGCGCCCCTCTGGAGGT
GGTTCTGGTTTGTCCTCCCGTCCTGGGTGGAAAGGCACCTTGGGGCCCCCAGTGACCTCCACAGCGACCA
CTCCTGCCAGCTGATAAAAATCGGCGTA
