>Addgene plasmid #79907 | AAV-CAG-DIO-APEX2NES | addgene partial sequence | sequence record 153699 | WPRE-R 5'-CATAGCGTAAAAGGAGCAACA-3'
TTTTGTAATCCAGAGGTTGATTATCGATAAGCTTGATATCGAATTCATAACTTCGTATAGCATACATTAT
ACGAAGTTATTCTTTGCACCATTCTAAAGAATAACAGTGATAATTTCTGGGTTAAGGCAAATAACTTCGT
ATAGGATACTTTATACGAAGTTATGCTAGCCGCCACCATGGGCAAGCCCATCCCCAACCCCCTGCTGGGC
CTGGACAGCACCACCGGTGGGAAATCATACCCAACAGTGTCCGCAGACTACCAGGATGCCGTGGAGAAAG
CCAAGAAGAAGCTGAGAGGGTTTATCGCAGAAAAGAGGTGCGCACCTCTGATGCTGAGACTGGCTTTCCA
CAGCGCAGGCACCTTTGACAAGGGAACCAAAACAGGCGGACCCTTTGGAACAATCAAGCACCCTGCTGAA
CTGGCACATAGTGCCAACAATGGGCTGGACATCGCCGTGCGGCTGCTGGAACCTCTGAAAGCAGAGTTCC
CAATTCTGTCCTACGCCGATTTTTATCAGCTGGCAGGAGTGGTCGCTGTGGAGGTCACTGGGGGCCCCAA
GGTGCCTTTCCACCCAGGACGGGAGGACAAACCAGAACCACCTCCAGAGGGGCGCCTGCCAGATCCGACA
AAGGGCTCCGACCATCTGCGAGATGTGTTTGGGAAAGCTATGGGCCTGACTGACCAGGATATCGTCGCAC
TGTCTGGAGGGCACACCATTGGCGCCGCTCATAAGGAAAGGTCAGGCTTCGAGGGACCCTGGACAAGCAA
CCCCCTGATTTTCGACAATTCTTACTTTACTGAACTGCTGAGTGGAGAGAAGGAAGGGCTGCTGCAGCTG
CCCAGCGACAAAGCCCTGCTGTCCGATCCCGTGTTCAGACCTCTGGTCGATAAGTATGCAGCCGACGAGG
ATGCTTTTTTCGCAGATTACGCAGAAGCACATCAG
